Addgene plasmid #41710: FH-Tet2-pEF
Purpose: This plasmid expresses mouse Tet2 with N-terminal FLAG and HA tags in a mammalian system
Depositing lab: Anjana Rao. Depositing organization: Boston Children's Hospital. Publication: Impaired hydroxylation of 5-methylcytosine in myeloid cancers with mutant TET2. Ko M, Huang Y, Jankowska AM, Pape UJ, Tahiliani M, Bandukwala HS, An J, Lamperti ED, Koh KP, Ganetzky R, Liu XS, Aravind L, Agarwal S, Maciejewski JP, Rao A. Nature. 2010 Dec 9;468(7325):839-43. doi: 10.1038/nature09586. PubMed 21057493.
Backbone
  Vector backbone: pEF1a
  Backbone manufacturer: Invitrogen
  Backbone size w/o insert (bp): 6174
  Total vector size (bp): 11969
  Vector type: Mammalian Expression
  Selectable markers: Neomycin (select with G418)
Growth in bacteria
  Bacterial resistance: Ampicillin, 100 μg/mL
  Growth temperature: 37°C
  Growth strain: Top10
  Copy number: Unknown
Gene/Insert
  Gene/Insert name: tet methylcytosine dioxygenase 2 (alt name: Tet2)
  Species: M. musculus (mouse)
  Insert size (bp): 5835
  GenBank ID: XM_006501286.1
  Entrez Gene: Tet2 (a.k.a. Ayu17-449, E130014J05Rik, mKIAA1546)
  Promoter: EF1a
  Tag / fusion protein: FLAG (N terminal on insert); HA (N terminal on insert)
  Cloning method: Unknown
  Sequencing primers: 5′ EF1a-F 5'-TCAAGCCTCAGACAGTGGTTC-3'; 3′ BGH-rev
Terms and licenses: Academic/Nonprofit Terms; Industry Terms: Not Available to Industry
How to cite: FH-Tet2-pEF was a gift from Anjana Rao (Addgene plasmid # 41710 ; http://n2t.net/addgene:41710 ; RRID:Addgene_41710)
