[The description below was written by a language model from this plasmid's Addgene catalogue record, the feature table of its GenBank file and pLannotate feature annotations shown in this document.]
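Description:
FH-Tet2-pEF is a mammalian expression plasmid built on the Invitrogen pEF1a backbone that drives constitutive expression of full-length mouse Tet2 (tet methylcytosine dioxygenase 2) carrying N-terminal FLAG and HA epitope tags. The roughly 5.8 kb Tet2 coding sequence sits downstream of the strong human EF-1α promoter and is terminated by the bovine growth hormone polyadenylation signal. A T7 promoter lies between the EF-1α promoter and the tags. The full-sequence annotation detects the FLAG tag just upstream of Tet2, and a separate partial GenBank record of 823 bp, covering only the 5′ junction, confirms the T7–FLAG–HA arrangement. A backbone-derived V5 tag is annotated after the Tet2 open reading frame, but the record does not indicate whether it is translated in frame, and the catalogue lists only the N-terminal tags.

The plasmid is propagated in E. coli through a high-copy ColE1/pUC-type origin with ampicillin selection (AmpR with its bla promoter), and it also carries an f1 origin. For selection of stably transfected mammalian cells, an SV40 early promoter drives the neomycin resistance gene, followed by an SV40 poly(A) signal, allowing G418 selection. The sequenced plasmid is about 12.0 kb, close to the catalogued total of 11,969 bp.

Tet2 oxidises 5-methylcytosine in DNA to 5-hydroxymethylcytosine and further oxidised derivatives, a step in active DNA demethylation. The construct suits overexpression of tagged Tet2 in mammalian cells, with FLAG or HA used for detection or immunoprecipitation. It was deposited with work on impaired 5-methylcytosine hydroxylation in myeloid cancers bearing mutant TET2.
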