Features (pLannotate 1.2.2; 22 found; start..end, strand, type, name):
    150..202     -  misc_feature   bom (fragment): basis of mobility region from pBR322
    357..375     +  enhancer       CMV enhancer (fragment): human cytomegalovirus immediate early enhancer
    400..466     +  CDS            small t antigen (fragment): SV40 (simian virus 40) small t antigen
    473..1651    +  promoter       EF-1α promoter: strong constitutive promoter for human elongation factor EF-1α
   1668..1686    +  promoter       T7 promoter: promoter for bacteriophage T7 RNA polymerase
   1787..1807    +  CDS            FLAG (fragment): FLAG® epitope tag, followed by an enterokinase cleavage site
   1859..7612    +  CDS            Tet2: TET2_MOUSE - Also known as Kiaa1546. Experimental evidence at protein level: Swiss-Prot protein existence level 1. Dioxygenase that catalyzes the conversion of the modified genomic base 5-methylcytosine (5mC) into 5-hydroxymethylcytosine (5hmC) and plays a key role in active DNA demethylation. Has a preference for 5-hydroxymethylcytosine in CpG motifs. Also mediates subsequent conversion of 5hmC into 5-formylcytosine (5fC), and conversion of 5fC to 5-carboxylcytosine (5caC). Conversion of 5mC into 5hmC, 5fC and 5caC probably constitutes the first step in cytosine demethylation. Methylation at
   7675..7716    +  CDS            V5 tag: epitope tag from simian virus 5
   7772..7996    +  polyA_signal   bGH poly(A) signal: bovine growth hormone polyadenylation signal
   8000..8021    +  promoter       SV40 promoter (fragment): SV40 enhancer and early promoter
   8042..8470    +  rep_origin     f1 ori (sequence partly withheld): f1 bacteriophage origin of replication; arrow indicates direction of (+) strand synthesis
   8484..8813    +  promoter       SV40 promoter: SV40 enhancer and early promoter
   8880..9671    +  CDS            neo: KKA2_KLEPN - Also known as kan, nptII. Experimental evidence at protein level: Swiss-Prot protein existence level 1. Resistance to kanamycin, neomycin, paromomycin, ribostamycin, butirosin and gentamicin B. From Klebsiella pneumoniae.
   9697..9855    +  CDS            ble (fragment): BLE_KLEPN - Experimental evidence at protein level: Swiss-Prot protein existence level 1. Binding protein with a strong affinity to the bleomycin family of antibiotics. Binds to CL990; an antimitotic-antibiotic compound. From Klebsiella pneumoniae.
   9850..9971    +  polyA_signal   SV40 poly(A) signal: SV40 polyadenylation signal
  10042..10064   -  protein_bind   lac operator (fragment): The lac repressor binds to the lac operator to inhibit transcription in E. coli. This inhibition can be relieved by adding lactose or isopropyl-β-D-thiogalactopyranoside (IPTG). lac repressor encoded by lacI
  10068..10098   -  promoter       lac promoter: promoter for the E. coli lac operon
  10113..10134   -  protein_bind   CAP binding site: CAP binding activates transcription in the presence of cAMP. E. coli catabolite activator protein
  10147..10239   -  CDS            lacI (fragment): lac repressor; lacI; The lac repressor binds to the lac operator to inhibit transcription in E. coli. This inhibition can be relieved by adding lactose or isopropyl-β-D-thiogalactopyranoside (IPTG).
  10411..10999   -  rep_origin     ori: high-copy-number ColE1/pMB1/pBR322/pUC origin of replication
  11170..12030   -  CDS            AmpR: β-lactamase; bla; confers resistance to ampicillin, carbenicillin, and related antibiotics
  12031..91      -  promoter       AmpR promoter (across the origin): bla
>Addgene plasmid #41710 | FH-Tet2-pEF | addgene full sequence | sequence record 322448 | Addgene NGS Result
AATATTATTGAAGCATTTATCAGGGTTATTGTCTCATGAGCGGATACATATTTGAATGTATTTAGAAAAA
TAAACAAATAGGGGTTCCGCGCACATTTCCCCGAAAAGTGCCACCTGACGTCGACGGATCGGGAGATCTC
CCGATCCCCTATGGTGCACTCTCAGTACAATCTGCTCTGATGCCGCATAGTTAAGCCAGTATCTGCTCCC
TGCTTGTGTGTTGGAGGTCGCTGAGTAGTGCGCGAGCAAAATTTAAGCTACAACAAGGCAAGGCTTGACC
GACAATTGCATGAAGAATCTGCTTAGGGTTAGGCGTTTTGCGCTGCTTCGCGATGTACGGGCCAGATATA
CGCGTTGACATTGATTATTGACTAGGCTTTTGCAAAAAGCTTTGCAAAGATGGATAAAGTTTTAAACAGA
GAGGAATCTTTGCAGCTAATGGACCTTCTAGGTCTTGAAAGGAGTGGGAATTGGCTCCGGTGCCCGTCAG
TGGGCAGAGCGCACATCGCCCACAGTCCCCGAGAAGTTGGGGGGAGGGGTCGGCAATTGAACCGGTGCCT
AGAGAAGGTGGCGCGGGGTAAACTGGGAAAGTGATGTCGTGTACTGGCTCCGCCTTTTTCCCGAGGGTGG
GGGAGAACCGTATATAAGTGCAGTAGTCGCCGTGAACGTTCTTTTTCGCAACGGGTTTGCCGCCAGAACA
CAGGTAAGTGCCGTGTGTGGTTCCCGCGGGCCTGGCCTCTTTACGGGTTATGGCCCTTGCGTGCCTTGAA
TTACTTCCACCTGGCTGCAGTACGTGATTCTTGATCCCGAGCTTCGGGTTGGAAGTGGGTGGGAGAGTTC
GAGGCCTTGCGCTTAAGGAGCCCCTTCGCCTCGTGCTTGAGTTGAGGCCTGGCCTGGGCGCTGGGGCCGC
CGCGTGCGAATCTGGTGGCACCTTCGCGCCTGTCTCGCTGCTTTCGATAAGTCTCTAGCCATTTAAAATT
TTTGATGACCTGCTGCGACGCTTTTTTTCTGGCAAGATAGTCTTGTAAATGCGGGCCAAGATCTGCACAC
TGGTATTTCGGTTTTTGGGGCCGCGGGCGGCGACGGGGCCCGTGCGTCCCAGCGCACATGTTCGGCGAGG
CGGGGCCTGCGAGCGCGGCCACCGAGAATCGGACGGGGGTAGTCTCAAGCTGGCCGGCCTGCTCTGGTGC
CTGGCCTCGCGCCGCCGTGTATCGCCCCGCCCTGGGCGGCAAGGCTGGCCCGGTCGGCACCAGTTGCGTG
AGCGGAAAGATGGCCGCTTCCCGGCCCTGCTGCAGGGAGCTCAAAATGGAGGACGCGGCGCTCGGGAGAG
CGGGCGGGTGAGTCACCCACACAAAGGAAAAGGGCCTTTCCGTCCTCAGCCGTCGCTTCATGTGACTCCA
CGGAGTACCGGGCGCCGTCCAGGCACCTCGATTAGTTCTCGAGCTTTTGGAGTACGTCGTCTTTAGGTTG
GGGGGAGGGGTTTTATGCGATGGAGTTTCCCCACACTGAGTGGGTGGAGACTGAAGTTAGGCCAGCTTGG
CACTTGATGTAATTCTCCTTGGAATTTGCCCTTTTTGAGTTTGGATCTTGGTTCATTCTCAAGCCTCAGA
CAGTGGTTCAAAGTTTTTTTCTTCCATTTCAGGTGTCGTGAGGAATTAGCTTGGTACTAATACGACTCAC
TATAGGGAGACCCAAGCTGGCTAGGTAAGCTTGGTACCGAGCTCGGATCCACTAGTCCAGTGTGGTGGAA
TTCGCCCTTAGATCTTCCGCTCGATGAACCATGGACTACAAGGACGACGATGACAAGCTCGATGGAGGAT
ACCCCTACGACGTGCCCGACTACGCCGGAGGACTCGAGGAACAGGACAGAACCACCCATGCTGAGGGCAC
CAGACTGAGTCCATTCCTGATAGCACCACCTTCTCCCATCAGCCATACAGAACCTCTGGCTGTCAAACTC
CAGAATGGAAGCCCGTTAGCAGAGAGACCTCATCCAGAAGTAAATGGAGACACCAAGTGGCAATCTTCCC
AAAGCTGTTATGGAATATCCCACATGAAAGGCAGCCAGAGCAGTCATGAGAGTCCACATGAAGACAGAGG
GTATTCCAGGTGCTTACAGAATGGAGGGATAAAACGCACAGTCAGTGAACCATCTCTCTCTGGGCTCCAT
CCAAACAAGATATTGAAACTAGACCAAAAAGCTAAGGGAGAAAGCAATATCTTCGAGGAAAGCCAAGAAA
GAAACCACGGTAAAAGCAGCCGTCAGCCAAATGTCTCCGGACTAAGTGATAATGGAGAGCCCGTGACCTC
GACCACCCAGGAAAGTTCAGGTGCAGATGCTTTCCCAACACGGAACTACAATGGAGTTGAAATTCAGGTT
CTCAACGAGCAGGAAGGGGAAAAAGGCAGGAGCGTTACATTACTTAAAAACAAGATTGTGCTAATGCCTA
ATGGTGCTACAGTTTCTGCCCATTCTGAGGAGAACACACGTGGTGAACTCCTGGAAAAAACACAGTGTTA
TCCAGATTGTGTCTCCATTGCCGTGCAGAGTACCGCATCTCATGTAAACACCCCTAGCAGTCAGGCTGCT
ATCGAGTTGTCCCACGAGATCCCTCAACCATCGCTTACCTCAGCGCAGATCAATTTCTCCCAGACCTCAA
GCTTGCAGCTGCCTCCAGAGCCAGCTGCAATGGTGACTAAGGCCTGTGATGCTGATAATGCCAGTAAACC
AGCTATAGTACCAGGTACCTGTCCTTTTCAGAAAGCAGAACACCAACAAAAGTCAGCTTTGGACATAGGC
CCATCTCGTGCAGAAAACAAAACCATCCAAGGAAGCATGGAGCTATTTGCTGAAGAATACTATCCTAGTT
CCGACCGGAATTTGCAAGCTTCGCATGGCAGCTCTGAACAGTATTCAAAGCAAAAGGAAACCAATGGTGC
TTACTTCAGGCAAAGCTCGAAGTTCCCTAAAGATTCCATCTCTCCCACTACTGTGACCCCACCGTCACAA
TCACTTCTTGCTCCCCGTCTTGTTCTTCAGCCTCCTTTAGAAGGAAAAGGCGCTCTAAATGATGTAGCTT
TGGAAGAACACCATGACTACCCCAACCGAAGCAACCGAACTCTTTTAAGGGAAGGGAAAATAGACCATCA
ACCCAAGACATCATCTAGCCAGAGTCTGAATCCATCTGTACATACACCCAACCCCCCCTTGATGCTTCCA
GAACAGCATCAGAATGATTGTGGCTCACCGAGCCCTGAAAAGTCAAGAAAAATGTCAGAATATCTCATGT
ATTACCTGCCAAATCATGGCCACAGTGGAGGTTTACAAGAACATAGCCAATACCTGATGGGGCACAGGGA
GCAAGAGATTCCGAAGGATGCAAACGGGAAACAAACGCAAGGCTCTGTACAGGCAGCACCTGGCTGGATA
GAACTGAAAGCCCCGAATTTGCATGAAGCACTCCATCAGACAAAACGCAAGGATATATCCTTGCACTCAG
TCCTCCACTCTCAGACCGGCCCTGTCAATCAGATGAGCTCCAAACAGTCCACTGGCAATGTCAACATGCC
AGGAGGATTCCAAAGGCTACCTTACCTCCAGAAAACAGCCCAGCCAGAGCAGAAGGCACAAATGTACCAA
GTGCAAGTGAACCAAGGACCGTCTCCAGGTATGGGGGACCAACATCTTCAGTTCCAGAAAGCTTTATACC
AGGAGTGCATCCCCAGGACAGATCCGTCATCTGAGGCTCACCCGCAAGCACCGAGCGTTCCTCAGTATCA
TTTCCAGCAAAGAGTAAATCCCTCCAGTGATAAGCATTTGAGTCAACAGGCCACAGAGACTCAACGGTTA
TCAGGCTTTTTACAACATACTCCTCAGACGCAGGCATCACAAACACCAGCATCCCAGAACTCAAATTTCC
CTCAAATCTGCCAGCAGCAGCAGCAGCAGCAGTTACAGAGGAAGAATAAAGAGCAAATGCCTCAGACTTT
CTCTCATCTCCAAGGTAGCAATGATAAGCAAAGAGAAGGCTCGTGCTTTGGCCAGATTAAAGTGGAAGAA
AGCTTTTGTGTCGGAAATCAGTACTCCAAATCAAGTAATTTCCAAACTCACAATAATACCCAAGGGGGGT
TGGAGCAAGTACAAAATATAAATAAAAATTTTCCTTATTCGAAGATCTTAACACCAAATTCGAGCAACTT
ACAGATTCTCCCTTCAAATGACACACACCCGGCTTGTGAGCGGGAACAAGCTCTACATCCCGTAGGAAGT
AAGACCTCAAACCTGCAGAACATGCAGTATTTCCCGAATAATGTGACCCCAAATCAGGACGTTCACCGGT
GCTTTCAGGAACAAGCGCAGAAGCCTCAGCAAGCTTCGTCTCTACAGGGGCTTAAGGACAGAAGCCAGGG
TGAGTCTCCAGCCCCACCAGCTGAGGCAGCTCAACAGAGGTATTTGGTGCATAATGAAGCAAAGGCACTC
CCTGTGCCTGAGCAAGGAGGAAGTCAGACACAGACCCCTCCTCAGAAGGACACTCAGAAGCACGCTGCCT
TAAGGTGGCTTCTCTTACAGAAGCAAGAACAGCAGCAAACACAGCAATCCCAGCCTGGTCATAACCAGAT
GCTTAGGCCAATCAAGACTGAGCCTGTATCCAAACCTTCTTCCTATAGATACCCCTTGTCACCGCCACAA
GAAAATATGTCCAGCAGGATAAAGCAAGAGATCTCCTCTCCAAGCCGTGACAATGGGCAGCCAAAGAGCA
TCATTGAGACCATGGAACAGCACCTGAAGCAGTTTCAGCTCAAGTCACTCTGTGACTATAAGGCTCTGAC
TCTCAAGTCACAGAAACACGTGAAAGTGCCAACAGATATCCAGGCTGCAGAATCGGAGAACCACGCCCGA
GCTGCAGAGCCTCAAGCAACCAAAAGCACAGATTGTTCTGTTCTCGACGATGTTTCAGAATCAGATACTC
CTGGTGAACAAAGTCAGAATGGCAAATGTGAAGGATGCAATCCAGACAAAGATGAAGCTCCTTATTATAC
CCATCTAGGAGCTGGTCCTGATGTGGCAGCTATTAGAACACTCATGGAAGAAAGGTATGGAGAGAAGGGT
AAAGCTATTAGGATTGAAAAAGTCATATATACTGGTAAAGAAGGCAAGAGCTCTCAGGGATGTCCTATTG
CTAAATGGGTATATCGGAGATCGAGTGAGGAGGAGAAACTACTGTGTTTGGTACGAGTGCGACCTAATCA
CACATGTGAGACGGCGGTGATGGTAATTGCCATCATGTTGTGGGACGGAATCCCAAAGCTACTCGCATCA
GAACTCTACTCAGAACTTACAGATATCTTGGGCAAGTGTGGCATATGCACCAACCGTCGCTGTTCTCAGA
ATGAAACGAAGAAAAAGCAATCACCACCCAGAAACTGTTGTTGTCAGGGTGAGAATCCAGAGACCTGTGG
TGCCTCCTTTTCTTTTGGTTGTTCTTGGAGCATGTACTATAATGGATGTAAGTTTGCCAGAAGCAAGAAA
CCAAGGAAATTTAGGCTACATGGAGCTGAGCCAAAAGAGGAAGAGAGACTAGGTTCTCATTTGCAAAACC
TGGCTACTGTCATTGCTCCAATATACAAGAAGCTTGCACCCGATGCATACAATAATCAGGTTGAATTTGA
ACACCAAGCCCCAGACTGCTGTTTGGGTCTGAAGGAAGGCCGGCCATTCTCAGGAGTCACTGCATGTTTG
GACTTCTCTGCTCATTCCCACAGAGACCAGCAGAACATGCCAAATGGCAGTACAGTGGTGGTCACCCTCA
ATAGAGAAGACAATCGAGAAGTCGGAGCTAAGCCTGAGGATGAGCAGTTCCACGTGCTGCCTATGTACAT
CATCGCCCCTGAGGATGAGTTTGGGAGTACGGAAGGCCAGGAGAAGAAGATACGGATGGGGTCCATTGAG
GTTCTGCAGTCATTTCGGAGGAGAAGGGTCATAAGGATAGGAGAGCTGCCCAAGAGTTGCAAGAAGAAAG
CGGAGCCCAAGAAAGCCAAGACCAAGAAAGCAGCTCGAAAGCGTTCCTCTCTGGAGAACTGCTCCAGTAG
GACTGAGAAGGGAAAGTCTTCCTCACATACAAAGCTGATGGAAAATGCAAGCCATATGAAACAAATGACA
GCACAACCGCAGCTTTCGGGCCCGGTCATCCGGCAGCCACCAACACTCCAGAGGCACCTTCAGCAAGGGC
AGAGGCCACAGCAGCCGCAGCCACCTCAGCCGCAGCCGCAGACGACACCTCAGCCACAGCCACAGCCACA
GCATATCATGCCCGGTAACTCTCAGTCTGTTGGTTCTCATTGTTCTGGATCCACCAGTGTCTACACGAGA
CAGCCTACTCCTCACAGTCCTTATCCCAGCTCAGCACACACCTCAGATATTTATGGAGATACCAACCATG
TGAACTTTTACCCCACTTCATCTCATGCCTCGGGTTCATATTTGAATCCTTCTAATTACATGAACCCCTA
CCTTGGGCTTTTGAATCAGAATAACCAATATGCACCTTTTCCATACAATGGGAGTGTGCCAGTGGACAAT
GGTTCCCCTTTCTTAGGTTCTTATTCCCCCCAGGCTCAGTCCAGGGATCTACATAGATATCCAAACCAGG
ACCATCTCACCAATCAGAACTTACCACCCATCCACACCCTTCACCAACAGACGTTTGGGGACAGTCCCTC
TAAGTACTTAAGTTATGGAAACCAAAATATGCAGAGAGATGCCTTCACTACTAACTCCACCCTAAAACCA
AATGTACACCACCTAGCAACGTTTTCTCCTTACCCCACCCCCAAGATGGATAGTCATTTCATGGGAGCTG
CCTCCAGATCACCATACAGCCACCCACACACTGACTACAAAACCAGTGAGCATCATCTACCCTCTCACAC
GATCTACAGCTACACGGCAGCAGCTTCGGGGAGCAGTTCCAGCCACGCCTTCCACAACAAGGAGAATGAC
AACATAGCCAATGGGCTCTCAAGAGTGCTTCCAGGGTTTAATCATGATAGAACTGCTTCTGCCCAAGAAC
TATTATACAGTCTGACTGGCAGCAGTCAGGAGAAGCAGCCTGAGGTGTCAGGCCAGGATGCAGCTGCTGT
GCAGGAAATTGAGTATTGGTCAGATAGTGAGCACAACTTTCAGGATCCTTGCATTGGAGGGGTGGCTATA
GCTCCAACTCATGGGTCAATTCTTATTGAGTGTGCAAAGTGTGAGGTTCATGCCACAACCAAAGTAAACG
ATCCCGACCGGAATCACCCCACCAGGATCTCACTTGTACTGTATAGGCATAAGAATTTGTTTCTACCAAA
ACATTGTTTGGCTCTCTGGGAAGCCAAAATGGCTGAAAAGGCCCGGAAAGAGGAAGAGTGCGGAAAGAAT
GGATCAGACCACGTGTCTCAGAAAAATCATGGCAAACAGGAAAAGCGTGAGCCCACAGGGCCACAGGAAC
CCAGTTACCTGCGTTTCATCCAGTCTCTTGCTGAGAACACAGGGTCTGTGACTACGGATTCTACCGTGAC
TACATCACCATATGCTTTCACTCAGGTCACAGGGCCTTACAACACATTTGTATGATAGAATTCTGCAGAT
ATCCAGCACAGTGGCGGCCGCTCGAGTCTAGAGGGCCCTTCGAAGGTAAGCCTATCCCTAACCCTCTCCT
CGGTCTCGATTCTACGCGTACCGGTCATCATCACCATCACCATTGAGTTTAAACCCGCTGATCAGCCTCG
ACTGTGCCTTCTAGTTGCCAGCCATCTGTTGTTTGCCCCTCCCCCGTGCCTTCCTTGACCCTGGAAGGTG
CCACTCCCACTGTCCTTTCCTAATAAAATGAGGAAATTGCATCGCATTGTCTGAGTAGGTGTCATTCTAT
TCTGGGGGGTGGGGTGGGGCAGGACAGCAAGGGGGAGGATTGGGAAGACAATAGCAGGCATGCTGGGGAT
GCGGTGGGCTCTATGGCTTCTGAGGCGGAAAGAACCAGCTGGGGCTCTAGGGGGTATCCCC
[124 nt withheld, positions 8042-8165]
C
[91 nt withheld, positions 8167-8257]
A
[49 nt withheld, positions 8259-8307]
CCTTTGACGTTGGAGTCCACGTTCTTT
[37 nt withheld, positions 8335-8371]
ACCCTATCTCGGTCTATTCTTTTGATTTATAAGGGATTTTGCCGATTTCGGCCTATTGGTTAAAAAATGA
GCTGATTTAACAAAAATTTAACGCGAATTAATTCTGTGGAATGTGTGTCAGTTAGGGTGTGGAAAGTCCC
CAGGCTCCCCAGCAGGCAGAAGTATGCAAAGCATGCATCTCAATTAGTCAGCAACCAGGTGTGGAAAGTC
CCCAGGCTCCCCAGCAGGCAGAAGTATGCAAAGCATGCATCTCAATTAGTCAGCAACCATAGTCCCGCCC
CTAACTCCGCCCATCCCGCCCCTAACTCCGCCCAGTTCCGCCCATTCTCCGCCCCATGGCTGACTAATTT
TTTTTATTTATGCAGAGGCCGAGGCCGCCTCTGCCTCTGAGCTATTCCAGAAGTAGTGAGGAGGCTTTTT
TGGAGGCCTAGGCTTTTGCAAAAAGCTCCCGGGAGCTTGTATATCCATTTTCGGATCTGATCAAGAGACA
GGATGAGGATCGTTTCGCATGATTGAACAAGATGGATTGCACGCAGGTTCTCCGGCCGCTTGGGTGGAGA
GGCTATTCGGCTATGACTGGGCACAACAGACAATCGGCTGCTCTGATGCCGCCGTGTTCCGGCTGTCAGC
GCAGGGGCGCCCGGTTCTTTTTGTCAAGACCGACCTGTCCGGTGCCCTGAATGAACTGCAGGACGAGGCA
GCGCGGCTATCGTGGCTGGCCACGACGGGCGTTCCTTGCGCAGCTGTGCTCGACGTTGTCACTGAAGCGG
GAAGGGACTGGCTGCTATTGGGCGAAGTGCCGGGGCAGGATCTCCTGTCATCTCACCTTGCTCCTGCCGA
GAAAGTATCCATCATGGCTGATGCAATGCGGCGGCTGCATACGCTTGATCCGGCTACCTGCCCATTCGAC
CACCAAGCGAAACATCGCATCGAGCGAGCACGTACTCGGATGGAAGCCGGTCTTGTCGATCAGGATGATC
TGGACGAAGAGCATCAGGGGCTCGCGCCAGCCGAACTGTTCGCCAGGCTCAAGGCGCGCATGCCCGACGG
CGAGGATCTCGTCGTGACCCATGGCGATGCCTGCTTGCCGAATATCATGGTGGAAAATGGCCGCTTTTCT
GGATTCATCGACTGTGGCCGGCTGGGTGTGGCGGACCGCTATCAGGACATAGCGTTGGCTACCCGTGATA
TTGCTGAAGAGCTTGGCGGCGAATGGGCTGACCGCTTCCTCGTGCTTTACGGTATCGCCGCTCCCGATTC
GCAGCGCATCGCCTTCTATCGCCTTCTTGACGAGTTCTTCTGAGCGGGACTCTGGGGTTCGCGAAATGAC
CGACCAAGCGACGCCCAACCTGCCATCACGAGATTTCGATTCCACCGCCGCCTTCTATGAAAGGTTGGGC
TTCGGAATCGTTTTCCGGGACGCCGGCTGGATGATCCTCCAGCGCGGGGATCTCATGCTGGAGTTCTTCG
CCCACCCCAACTTGTTTATTGCAGCTTATAATGGTTACAAATAAAGCAATAGCATCACAAATTTCACAAA
TAAAGCATTTTTTTCACTGCATTCTAGTTGTGGTTTGTCCAAACTCATCAATGTATCTTATCATGTCTGT
ATACCGTCGACCTCTAGCTAGAGCTTGGCGTAATCATGGTCATAGCTGTTTCCTGTGTGAAATTGTTATC
CGCTCACAATTCCACACAACATACGAGCCGGAAGCATAAAGTGTAAAGCCTGGGGTGCCTAATGAGTGAG
CTAACTCACATTAATTGCGTTGCGCTCACTGCCCGCTTTCCAGTCGGGAAACCTGTCGTGCCAGCTGCAT
TAATGAATCGGCCAACGCGCGGGGAGAGGCGGTTTGCGTATTGGGCGCTCTTCCGCTTCCTCGCTCACTG
ACTCGCTGCGCTCGGTCGTTCGGCTGCGGCGAGCGGTATCAGCTCACTCAAAGGCGGTAATACGGTTATC
CACAGAATCAGGGGATAACGCAGGAAAGAACATGTGAGCAAAAGGCCAGGAACCGTAAAAAGGCCGCGTT
GCTGGCGTTTTTCCATAGGCTCCGCCCCCCTGACGAGCATCACAAAAATCGACGCTCAAGTCAGAGGTGG
CGAAACCCGACAGGACTATAAAGATACCAGGCGTTTCCCCCTGGAAGCTCCCTCGTGCGCTCTCCTGTTC
CGACCCTGCCGCTTACCGGATACCTGTCCGCCTTTCTCCCTTCGGGAAGCGTGGCGCTTTCTCATAGCTC
ACGCTGTAGGTATCTCAGTTCGGTGTAGGTCGTTCGCTCCAAGCTGGGCTGTGTGCACGAACCCCCCGTT
CAGCCCGACCGCTGCGCCTTATCCGGTAACTATCGTCTTGAGTCCAACCCGGTAAGACACGACTTATCGC
CACTGGCAGCAGCCACTGGTAACAGGATTAGCAGAGCGAGGTATGTAGGCGGTGCTACAGAGTTCTTGAA
GTGGTGGCCTAACTACGGCTACACTAGAAGAACAGTATTTGGTATCTGCGCTCTGCTGAAGCCAGTTACC
TTCGGAAAAAGAGTTGGTAGCTCTTGATCCGGCAAACAAACCACCGCTGGTAGCGGTGGTTTTTTTGTTT
GCAAGCAGCAGATTACGCGCAGAAAAAAAGGATCTCAAGAAGATCCTTTGATCTTTTCTACGGGGTCTGA
CGCTCAGTGGAACGAAAACTCACGTTAAGGGATTTTGGTCATGAGATTATCAAAAAGGATCTTCACCTAG
ATCCTTTTAAATTAAAAATGAAGTTTTAAATCAATCTAAAGTATATATGAGTAAACTTGGTCTGACAGTT
ACCAATGCTTAATCAGTGAGGCACCTATCTCAGCGATCTGTCTATTTCGTTCATCCATAGTTGCCTGACT
CCCCGTCGTGTAGATAACTACGATACGGGAGGGCTTACCATCTGGCCCCAGTGCTGCAATGATACCGCGA
GACCCACGCTCACCGGCTCCAGATTTATCAGCAATAAACCAGCCAGCCGGAAGGGCCGAGCGCAGAAGTG
GTCCTGCAACTTTATCCGCCTCCATCCAGTCTATTAATTGTTGCCGGGAAGCTAGAGTAAGTAGTTCGCC
AGTTAATAGTTTGCGCAACGTTGTTGCCATTGCTACAGGCATCGTGGTGTCACGCTCGTCGTTTGGTATG
GCTTCATTCAGCTCCGGTTCCCAACGATCAAGGCGAGTTACATGATCCCCCATGTTGTGCAAAAAAGCGG
TTAGCTCCTTCGGTCCTCCGATCGTTGTCAGAAGTAAGTTGGCCGCAGTGTTATCACTCATGGTTATGGC
AGCACTGCATAATTCTCTTACTGTCATGCCATCCGTAAGATGCTTTTCTGTGACTGGTGAGTACTCAACC
AAGTCATTCTGAGAATAGTGTATGCGGCGACCGAGTTGCTCTTGCCCGGCGTCAATACGGGATAATACCG
CGCCACATAGCAGAACTTTAAAAGTGCTCATCATTGGAAAACGTTCTTCGGGGCGAAAACTCTCAAGGAT
CTTACCGCTGTTGAGATCCAGTTCGATGTAACCCACTCGTGCACCCAACTGATCTTCAGCATCTTTTACT
TTCACCAGCGTTTCTGGGTGAGCAAAAACAGGAAGGCAAAATGCCGCAAAAAAGGGAATAAGGGCGACAC
GGAAATGTTGAATACTCATACTCTTCCTTTTTC
