LOCUS       Exported 823 bp ds-DNA linear SYN 19-MAY-2021
DEFINITION  This plasmid expresses mouse Tet2 with N-terminal FLAG and HA tags
            in a mammalian system.
ACCESSION   .
VERSION     .
KEYWORDS    FH-Tet2-pEF
SOURCE      synthetic DNA construct
  ORGANISM  synthetic DNA construct
REFERENCE   1 (bases 1 to 823)
  AUTHORS   Ko M, Huang Y, Jankowska AM, Pape UJ, Tahiliani M, Bandukwala HS, An
            J, Lamperti ED, Koh KP, Ganetzky R, Liu XS, Aravind L, Agarwal S,
            Maciejewski JP, Rao A
  TITLE     Impaired hydroxylation of 5-methylcytosine in myeloid cancers with
            mutant TET2.
  JOURNAL   Nature. 2010 Dec 9;468(7325):839-43. doi: 10.1038/nature09586.
  PUBMED    21057493
REFERENCE   2 (bases 1 to 823)
  AUTHORS   .
  TITLE     Direct Submission
  JOURNAL   Exported May 19, 2021 from SnapGene Server 1.1.58
            http://www.snapgene.com
FEATURES             Location/Qualifiers
     source          1..823
                     /organism="synthetic DNA construct"
                     /mol_type="other DNA"
     primer_bind     26..45
                     /label=T7
                     /note="T7 promoter, forward primer"
     promoter        26..44
                     /label=T7 promoter
                     /note="promoter for bacteriophage T7 RNA polymerase"
     CDS             142..165
                     /codon_start=1
                     /product="FLAG(R) epitope tag, followed by an enterokinase
                     cleavage site"
                     /label=FLAG
                     /translation="DYKDDDDK"
     CDS             178..204
                     /codon_start=1
                     /product="HA (human influenza hemagglutinin) epitope tag"
                     /label=HA
                     /translation="YPYDVPDYA"
ORIGIN
        1 gtgtcgtgag gaattagctt ggtactaata cgactcacta tagggagacc caagctggct
       61 aggtaagctt ggtaccgagc tcggatccac tagtccagtg tggtggaatt cgcccttaga
      121 tcttccgctc gatgaaccat ggactacaag gacgacgatg acaagctcga tggaggatac
      181 ccctacgacg tgcccgacta cgccggagga ctcgaggaac aggacagaac cacccatgct
      241 gagggcacca gactgagtcc attcctgata gcaccacctt ctcccatcag ccatacagaa
      301 cctctggctg tcaaactcca gaatggaagc ccgttagcag agagacctca tccagaagta
      361 aatggagaca ccaagtggca atcttcccaa agctgttatg gaatatccca catgaaaggc
      421 agccagagca gtcatgagag tccacatgaa gacagagggt attccaggtg cttacagaat
      481 ggagggataa aacgcacagt cagtgaacca tctctctctg ggctccatcc aaacaagata
      541 ttgaaactag accaaaaagc taagggagaa agcaatatct tcgaggaaag ccaagaaaga
      601 aaccacggta aaagcagccg tcagccaaat gtctccggac taagtgataa tggagagccc
      661 gtgacctcga ccacccagga aagttcaggt gcagatgctt tcccaacacg gaactacaat
      721 ggagttgaaa ttcaggttct caacgagcag gaaggggaaa aaggcaggag cgttacatta
      781 cttaaaaaca agattgtgct aatgcctaat ggtgctacag ttt
//
