>Addgene plasmid #41710 | FH-Tet2-pEF | addgene partial sequence | sequence record 122087 | BGH-rev 5'-TAGAAGGCACAGTCGAGG-3'
GGCCCTCTAGACTCGAGCGGCCGCCACTGTGCTGGATATCTGCAGAATTCTATCATACAAATGTGTTGTA
AGGCCCTGTGACCTGAGTGAAAGCATATGGTGATGTAGTCACGGTAGAATCCGTAGTCACAGACCCTGTG
TTCTCAGCAAGAGACTGGATGAAACGCAGGTAACTGGGTTCCTGTGGCCCTGTGGGCTCACGCTTTTCCT
GTTTGCCATGATTTTTCTGAGACACGTGGTCTGATCCATTCTTTCCGCACTCTTCCTCTTTCCGGGCCTT
TTCAGCCATTTTGGCTTCCCAGAGAGCCAAACAATGTTTTGGTAGAAACAAATTCTTATGCCTATACAGT
ACAAGTGAGATCCTGGTGGGGTGATTCCGGTCGGGATCGTTTACTTTGGTTGTGGCATGAACCTCACACT
TTGCACACTCAATAAGAATTGACCCATGAGTTGGAGCTATAGCCACCCCTCCAATGCAAGGATCCTGAAA
GTTGTGCTCACTATCTGACCAATACTCAATTTCCTGCACAGCAGCTGCATCCTGGCCTGACACCTCAGGC
TGCTTCTCCTGACTGCTGCCAGTCAGACTGTATAATAGTTCTTGGGCAGAAGCAGTTCTATCATGATTAA
ACCCTGGAAGCACTCTTGAGAGCCCATTGGCTATGTTGTCATTCTCCTTGTTGTGGAAGGCGTGGCTGGA
ACTGCTCCCC
